>Addgene plasmid #86479 | pCAM105 | addgene full sequence | sequence record 173202 | Addgene NGS Result
AATTCCCTATCAGTGATAGAGATTGACATCCCTATCAGTGATAGAGATACTGAGCACGGATCTGCCCCTC
TAGAAATAATTTTGTTTAACTTTAAGAAGGAGATATACCATGCCATTTCCTCTGGTAAAGCAAGACCCAA
CCTCGAAGGCTTTCACTGAAGCCAGTGAACGCTCCACCGGCACCCAGATCCTGGACGTCGTCAAGGCCCC
TATCGGCCTGTTCGGCGACGATGCCAAACACGAGTTCGTGACCCGTCAGGAACAAGCCGTCTCCGTCGTC
AGCTGGGCAGTTGCTGCCGGTCTGATCGGCGAGCTGATCGGCTACCGTGGTGCGCGTTCGGGTCGCAAAG
CGATCCTGGCCAACATCCCTTTTCTGGCCGATTATAAAGATGATGATGATAAAATGGCCACTAGGATTGC
TATCTTAGGTGCTGGTCCTTCTGGAATGGCTCAATTGAGAGCATTTCAGTCTGCCCAGGAGAAGGGTGCC
GAAATTCCTGAGTTAGTCTGCTTCGAAAAGCAGGCCGATTGGGGTGGTCAATGGAATTACACATGGAGGA
CCGGATTGGACGAAAATGGTGAACCTGTACATTCATCTATGTATAGATATTTGTGGTCTAACGGACCTAA
AGAGTGCTTGGAGTTTGCCGATTATACCTTTGATGAACATTTTGGAAAACCAATCGCATCTTACCCACCA
AGAGAAGTATTATGGGACTACATTAAGGGTAGAGTTGAGAAAGCTGGTGTTAGGAAATATATCAGATTTA
ATACCGCCGTTAGACATGTCGAATTTAACGAGGACTCACAAACCTTCACCGTTACTGTCCAGGACCATAC
CACTGACACTATATATTCAGAAGAGTTTGATTACGTTGTTTGTTGCACTGGTCATTTCTCTACCCCATAC
GTTCCAGAATTTGAGGGATTTGAGAAGTTCGGTGGAAGAATATTGCATGCCCACGATTTTAGAGATGCCT
TAGAGTTTAAAGACAAGACCGTTTTATTAGTAGGATCTTCATACTCAGCTGAAGACATCGGTTCTCAATG
TTACAAATACGGTGCCAAGAAGTTAATTTCTTGTTATAGAACAGCACCAATGGGATATAAATGGCCTGAG
AACTGGGATGAAAGACCAAATTTGGTTAGGGTCGACACAGAAAATGCCTACTTTGCTGATGGTTCTTCTG
AGAAAGTAGATGCTATTATATTATGTACAGGTTACATTCATCACTTCCCATTCTTAAATGATGACTTGAG
GTTAGTTACTAACAACAGGTTATGGCCATTAAATTTATATAAGGGAGTAGTATGGGAGGATAACCCTAAG
TTCTTCTACATTGGAATGCAGGATCAGTGGTATTCATTCAATATGTTTGACGCACAGGCTTGGTATGCTA
GGGATGTAATCATGGGTAGATTACCTTTGCCATCTAAGGAGGAAATGAAAGCTGATTCAATGGCTTGGAG
AGAAAAGGAGTTAACATTGGTTACCGCTGAGGAGATGTATACATACCAGGGTGACTATATTCAGAATTTG
ATCGACATGACTGATTATCCATCTTTCGATATCCCTGCCACCAATAAAACCTTTCTTGAGTGGAAACATC
ATAAGAAAGAAAACATTATGACATTCAGGGACCATTCATATAGGTCATTAATGACAGGTACTATGGCACC
TAAACACCATACTCCATGGATTGACGCCTTGGATGATTCATTAGAAGCTTACTTATCTGACAAGTCAGAA
ATCCCTGTTGCCAAGGAGGCTGGATCCTGAATGAGTGAGAATTCCATATGCTGCAGAGAAGCTTGCGGCC
GCCTCGAGGGTACCTCGACCGGTAAACCAGCAATAGACATAAGCGGCTATTTAACGACCCTGCCCTGAAC
CGACGACCGGGTCATCGTGGCCGGATCTTGCGGCCCCTCGGCTTGAACGAATTGTTAGACATTATTTGCC
GACTACCTTGGTGATCTCGCCTTTCACGTAGTGGACAAATTCTTCCAACTGATCTGCGCGCGAGGCCAAG
CGATCTTCTTCTTGTCCAAGATAAGCCTGTCTAGCTTCAAGTATGACGGGCTGATACTGGGCCGGCAGGC
GCTCCATTGCCCAGTCGGCAGCGACATCCTTCGGCGCGATTTTGCCGGTTACTGCGCTGTACCAAATGCG
GGACAACGTAAGCACTACATTTCGCTCATCGCCAGCCCAGTCGGGCGGCGAGTTCCATAGCGTTAAGGTT
TCATTTAGCGCCTCAAATAGATCCTGTTCAGGAACCGGATCAAAGAGTTCCTCCGCCGCTGGACCTACCA
AGGCAACGCTATGTTCTCTTGCTTTTGTCAGCAAGATAGCCAGATCAATGTCGATCGTGGCTGGCTCGAA
GATACCTGCAAGAATGTCATTGCGCTGCCATTCTCCAAATTGCAGTTCGCGCTTAGCTGGATAACGCCAC
GGAATGATGTCGTCGTGCACAACAATGGTGACTTCTACAGCGCGGAGAATCTCGCTCTCTCCAGGGGAAG
CCGAAGTTTCCAAAAGGTCGTTGATCAAAGCTCGCCGCGTTGTTTCATCAAGCCTTACGGTCACCGTAAC
CAGCAAATCAATATCACTGTGTGGCTTCAGGCCGCCATCCACTGCGGAGCCGTACAAATGTACGGCCAGC
AACGTCGGTTCGAGATGGCGCTCGATGACGCCAACTACCTCTGATAGTTGAGTCGATACTTCGGCGATCA
CCGCTTCCCTCATACTCTTCCTTTTTCAATATTATTGAAGCATTTATCAGGGTTATTGTCTCATGAGCGG
ATACATATTTGAATGTATTTAGAAAAATAAACAAATAGCTAGCTCACTCGGTCGCTACGCTCCGGGCGTG
AGACTGCGGCGGGCGCTGCGGACACATACAAAGTTACCCACAGATTCCGTGGATAAGCAGGGGACTAACA
TGTGAGGCAAAACAGCAGGGCCGCGCCGGTGGCGTTTTTCCATAGGCTCCGCCCTCCTGCCAGAGTTCAC
ATAAACAGACGCTTTTCCGGTGCATCTGTGGGAGCCGTGAGGCTCAACCATGAATCTGACAGTACGGGCG
AAACCCGACAGGACTTAAAGATCCCCACCGTTTCCGGCGGGTCGCTCCCTCTTGCGCTCTCCTGTTCCGA
CCCTGCCGTTTACCGGATACCTGTTCCGCCTTTCTCCCTTACGGGAAGTGTGGCGCTTTCTCATAGCTCA
CACACTGGTATCTCGGCTCGGTGTAGGTCGTTCGCTCCAAGCTGGGCTGTAAGCAAGAACTCCCCGTTCA
GCCCGACTGCTGCGCCTTATCCGGTAACTGTTCACTTGAGTCCAACCCGGAAAAGCACGGTAAAACGCCA
CTGGCAGCAGCCATTGGTAACTGGGAGTTCGCAGAGGATTTGTTTAGCTAAACACGCGGTTGCTCTTGAA
GTGTGCGCCAAAGTCCGGCTACACTGGAAGGACAGATTTGGTTGCTGTGCTCTGCGAAAGCCAGTTACCA
CGGTTAAGCAGTTCCCCAACTGACTTAACCTTCGATCAAACCACCTCCCCAGGTGGTTTTTTCGTTTACA
GGGCAAAAGATTACGCGCAGAAAAAAAGGATCTCAAGAAGATCCTTTGATCTTTTCTACTGAACCGCTCT
AGCAAAAGGTTATGCTGCTTTTAAGACCCACTTTCACATTTAAGTTGTTTTTCTAATCCGCAAATGATCA
ATTCAAGGCCGAATAAGAAGGCTGGCTCTGCACCTTGGTGATCAAATAATTCGATAGCTTGTCGTAATAA
TGGCGGCATACTATCAGTAGTAGGTGTTTCCCTTTCTTCTTTAGCGACTTGATGCTCTTGATCTTCCAAT
ACGCAACCTAAAGTAAAATGCCCCACAGCGCTGAGTGCATATAATGCATTCTCTAGTGAAAAACCTTGTT
GGCATAAAAAGGCTAATTGATTTTCGAGAGTTTCATACTGTTTTTCTGTAGGCCGTGTACCTAAATGTAC
TTTTGCTCCATCGCGATGACTTAGTAAAGCACATCTAAAACTTTTAGCGTTATTACGTAAAAAATCTTGC
CAGCTTTCCCCTTCTAAAGGGCAAAAGTGAGTATGGTGCCTATCTAACATCTCAATGGCTAAGGCGTCGA
GCAAAGCCCGCTTATTTTTTACATGCCAATACAATGTAGGCTGCTCTACACCTAGCTTCTGGGCGAGTTT
ACGGGTTGTTAAACCTTCGATTCCGACCTCATTAAGCAGCTCTAATGCGCTGTTAATCACTTTACTTTTA
TCTAATCTGGACATTCGGGGTCTCTCCCTGGTAGCTTGGCGTAATCATGGTCATAGCTGTTTCCTGTGTG
AGTTAACTTCCACACAACATACGAGCCGGAAGCATAAAGTGTAAAGCCTGGGGTGCCTAATGAGTGAGCT
AACTCACATTAATTGCGTTGCGCTCACTGCCCGCTTTCCTCGTCAAGACGATGCC
Features (pLannotate 1.2.2; 10 found; start..end, strand, type, name):
      4..22      +  protein_bind   tet operator: tetO; bacterial operator O2 for the tetR and tetA genes tetracycline repressor TetR
     28..47      +  promoter       H1-2O2 promoter (fragment): doxycycline-inducible variant of the human H1 RNA promoter (Henriksen et al., 2007)
     81..103     +  RBS            RBS: efficient ribosome binding site from bacteriophage T7 gene 10 (Olins and Rangwala, 1989)
    110..379     +  CDS            P9: P9_BPPH6 - Protein predicted: Swiss-Prot protein existence level 4. Essential for membrane formation. From Pseudomonas phage phi6 (Bacteriophage phi-6).
   1952..2743    -  CDS            SmR: aminoglycoside adenylyltransferase (Murphy, 1985); aadA; confers resistance to spectinomycin and streptomycin
   2744..2835    -  promoter       AmpR promoter: bla
   2883..3621    -  rep_origin     CloDF13 ori: Plasmids containing the CloDF13 (CDF) origin of replication can be propagated in E. coli cells that contain additional plasmids with compatible origins.
   3664..4284    -  CDS            tetR: TETR2_ECOLX - Experimental evidence at protein level: Swiss-Prot protein existence level 1. TetR is the repressor of the tetracycline resistance element; its N-terminal region forms a helix-turn-helix structure and binds DNA. Binding of tetracycline to TetR reduces the repressor affinity for the tetracycline resistance gene (tetA) promoter operator sites. From Escherichia coli.
   4355..4385    -  promoter       lac promoter: promoter for the E. coli lac operon
   4400..4421    -  protein_bind   CAP binding site: CAP binding activates transcription in the presence of cAMP. E. coli catabolite activator protein
