[The description below was written by a language model from this plasmid's Addgene catalogue record and pLannotate feature annotations shown in this document.]
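Description:
pCAM105 is a bacterial expression plasmid for synthetic biology work in E. coli, built on the Novagen CDF-Duet backbone. It replicates from the CloDF13 (CDF) origin, which is compatible with other common origin types and so allows the plasmid to be maintained alongside additional plasmids in the same cell. The record lists it as low copy. Selection is by spectinomycin through the aadA (SmR) aminoglycoside adenylyltransferase gene, which the annotation places downstream of an AmpR (bla) promoter.

The backbone's T7 promoter has been replaced by a tet repressor gene and Tet promoter. The feature table shows a tet operator at the start of the expression region, followed by a T7 gene 10 ribosome binding site and the open reading frame. A short adjacent hit labelled as an H1-2O2 promoter fragment most likely just reflects shared tetO sequence. tetR lies on the opposite strand, next to annotated lac promoter and CAP binding site elements. TetR binds the operator and represses transcription until tetracycline or an analogue releases it, making expression of the insert inducible.

The insert, assembled by Gibson cloning, is p9-FLAG-FMO: the bacteriophage phi6 protein P9, annotated as essential for membrane formation, carrying a FLAG epitope and FMO fused at its C-terminal end. Only the P9 segment is annotated. The FLAG and FMO portions presumably lie in the unannotated stretch after it, and the record does not expand the name FMO or give its source beyond "synthetic". The associated publication concerns synthetic lipid-containing scaffolds that enhance production by colocalizing enzymes, which suggests P9 serves to target the fused FMO to such a scaffold.
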