Addgene plasmid #86479: pCAM105
Purpose: Expresses p9-FLAG-FMO
Depositing lab: Pamela Silver. Depositing organization: Harvard Medical School. Publication: Synthetic Lipid-Containing Scaffolds Enhance Production by Colocalizing Enzymes. Myhrvold C, Polka JK, Silver PA. ACS Synth Biol. 2016 Aug 3. 10.1021/acssynbio.6b00141 PubMed 27487319.
Backbone
  Vector backbone: CDF-Duet
  Backbone manufacturer: Novagen
  Modifications to backbone: tet repressor and promoter have been cloned to replace the t7 promoter.
  Vector type: Bacterial Expression, Synthetic Biology
Growth in bacteria
  Bacterial resistance: Spectinomycin, 50 μg/mL
  Growth temperature: 37°C
  Growth strain: DH5alpha
  Copy number: Low Copy
Gene/Insert
  Gene/Insert name: p9-FLAG-FMO
  Species: Synthetic; Bacteriophage phi6
  Promoter: pTet
  Tag / fusion protein: FLAG (C terminal on insert); FMO (C terminal on insert)
  Cloning method: Gibson Cloning
  Sequencing primers: 5′ CATAATTGTTGCAATGAAACGCGGTG; 3′ CAGCCAAGCTTGCATGCC
Terms and licenses: Academic/Nonprofit Terms; Industry Terms: Not Available to Industry
How to cite: pCAM105 was a gift from Pamela Silver (Addgene plasmid # 86479 ; http://n2t.net/addgene:86479 ; RRID:Addgene_86479)
